>Addgene plasmid #181722 | pAG426-GAL-Alpha-synuclein-A53T | addgene full sequence | sequence record 439443 | Addgene NGS Result
CCGGCAAACAAACCACCGCTGGTAGCGGTGGTTTTTTTGTTTGCAAGCAGCAGATTACGCGCAGAAAAAA
AGGATCTCAAGAAGATCCTTTGATCTTTTCTACGGGGTCTGACGCTCAGTGGAACGAAAACTCACGTTAA
GGGATTTTGGTCATGAGATTATCAAAAAGGATCTTCACCTAGATCCTTTTAAATTAAAAATGAAGTTTTA
AATCAATCTAAAGTATATATGAGTAAACTTGGTCTGACAGTTACCAATGCTTAATCAGTGAGGCACCTAT
CTCAGCGATCTGTCTATTTCGTTCATCCATAGTTGCCTGACTCCCCGTCGTGTAGATAACTACGATACGG
GAGGGCTTACCATCTGGCCCCAGTGCTGCAATGATACCGCGAGACCCACGCTCACCGGCTCCAGATTTAT
CAGCAATAAACCAGCCAGCCGGAAGGGCCGAGCGCAGAAGTGGTCCTGCAACTTTATCCGCCTCCATCCA
GTCTATTAATTGTTGCCGGGAAGCTAGAGTAAGTAGTTCGCCAGTTAATAGTTTGCGCAACGTTGTTGCC
ATTGCTACAGGCATCGTGGTGTCACGCTCGTCGTTTGGTATGGCTTCATTCAGCTCCGGTTCCCAACGAT
CAAGGCGAGTTACATGATCCCCCATGTTGTGCAAAAAAGCGGTTAGCTCCTTCGGTCCTCCGATCGTTGT
CAGAAGTAAGTTGGCCGCAGTGTTATCACTCATGGTTATGGCAGCACTGCATAATTCTCTTACTGTCATG
CCATCCGTAAGATGCTTTTCTGTGACTGGTGAGTACTCAACCAAGTCATTCTGAGAATAGTGTATGCGGC
GACCGAGTTGCTCTTGCCCGGCGTCAATACGGGATAATACCGCGCCACATAGCAGAACTTTAAAAGTGCT
CATCATTGGAAAACGTTCTTCGGGGCGAAAACTCTCAAGGATCTTACCGCTGTTGAGATCCAGTTCGATG
TAACCCACTCGTGCACCCAACTGATCTTCAGCATCTTTTACTTTCACCAGCGTTTCTGGGTGAGCAAAAA
CAGGAAGGCAAAATGCCGCAAAAAAGGGAATAAGGGCGACACGGAAATGTTGAATACTCATACTCTTCCT
TTTTCAATATTATTGAAGCATTTATCAGGGTTATTGTCTCATGAGCGGATACATATTTGAATGTATTTAG
AAAAATAAACAAATAGGGGTTCCGCGCACATTTCCCCGAAAAGTGCCACCTGAACGAAGCATCTGTGCTT
CATTTTGTAGAACAAAAATGCAACGCGAGAGCGCTAATTTTTCAAACAAAGAATCTGAGCTGCATTTTTA
CAGAACAGAAATGCAACGCGAAAGCGCTATTTTACCAACGAAGAATCTGTGCTTCATTTTTGTAAAACAA
AAATGCAACGCGAGAGCGCTAATTTTTCAAACAAAGAATCTGAGCTGCATTTTTACAGAACAGAAATGCA
ACGCGAGAGCGCTATTTTACCAACAAAGAATCTATACTTCTTTTTTGTTCTACAAAAATGCATCCCGAGA
GCGCTATTTTTCTAACAAAGCATCTTAGATTACTTTTTTTCTCCTTTGTGCGCTCTATAATGCAGTCTCT
TGATAACTTTTTGCACTGTAGGTCCGTTAAGGTTAGAAGAAGGCTACTTTGGTGTCTATTTTCTCTTCCA
TAAAAAAAGCCTGACTCCACTTCCCGCGTTTACTGATTACTAGCGAAGCTGCGGGTGCATTTTTTCAAGA
TAAAGGCATCCCCGATTATATTCTATACCGATGTGGATTGCGCATACTTTGTGAACAGAAAGTGATAGCG
TTGATGATTCTTCATTGGTCAGAAAATTATGAACGGTTTCTTCTATTTTGTCTCTATATACTACGTATAG
GAAATGTTTACATTTTCGTATTGTTTTCGATTCACTCTATGAATAGTTCTTACTACAATTTTTTTGTCTA
AAGAGTAATACTAGAGATAAACATAAAAAATGTAGAGGTCGAGTTTAGATGCAAGTTCAAGGAGCGAAAG
GTGGATGGGTAGGTTATATAGGGATATAGCACAGAGATATATAGCAAAGAGATACTTTTGAGCAATGTTT
GTGGAAGCGGTATTCGCAATATTTTAGTAGCTCGTTACAGTCCGGTGCGTTTTTGGTTTTTTGAAAGTGC
GTCTTCAGAGCGCTTTTGGTTTTCAAAAGCGCTCTGAAGTTCCTATACTTTCTAGAGAATAGGAACTTCG
GAATAGGAACTTCAAAGCGTTTCCGAAAACGAGCGCTTCCGAAAATGCAACGCGAGCTGCGCACATACAG
CTCACTGTTCACGTCGCACCTATATCTGCGTGTTGCCTGTATATATATATACATGAGAAGAACGGCATAG
TGCGTGTTTATGCTTAAATGCGTACTTATATGCGTCTATTTATGTAGGATGAAAGGTAGTCTAGTACCTC
CTGTGATATTATCCCATTCCATGCGGGGTATCGTATGCTTCCTTCAGCACTACCCTTTAGCTGTTCTATA
TGCTGCCACTCCTCAATTGGATTAGTCTCATCCTTCAATGCTATCATTTCCTTTGATATTGGATCATACT
AAGAAACCATTATTATCATGACATTAACCTATAAAAATAGGCGTATCACGAGGCCCTTTCGTCTCGCGCG
TTTCGGTGATGACGGTGAAAACCTCTGACACATGCAGCTCCCGGAGACGGTCACAGCTTGTCTGTAAGCG
GATGCCGGGAGCAGACAAGCCCGTCAGGGCGCGTCAGCGGGTGTTGGCGGGTGTCGGGGCTGGCTTAACT
ATGCGGCATCAGAGCAGATTGTACTGAGAGTGCACCATACCACCTTTTCAATTCATCATTTTTTTTTTAT
TCTTTTTTTTGATTTCGGTTTCCTTGAAATTTTTTTGATTCGGTAATCTCCGAACAGAAGGAAGAACGAA
GGAAGGAGCACAGACTTAGATTGGTATATATACGCATATGTAGTGTTGAAGAAACATGAAATTGCCCAGT
ATTCTTAACCCAACTGCACAGAACAAAAACCTGCAGGAAACGAAGATAAATCATGTCGAAAGCTACATAT
AAGGAACGTGCTGCTACTCATCCTAGTCCTGTTGCTGCCAAGCTATTTAATATCATGCACGAAAAGCAAA
CAAACTTGTGTGCTTCATTGGATGTTCGTACCACCAAGGAATTACTGGAGTTAGTTGAAGCATTAGGTCC
CAAAATTTGTTTACTAAAAACACATGTGGATATCTTGACTGATTTTTCCATGGAGGGCACAGTTAAGCCG
CTAAAGGCATTATCCGCCAAGTACAATTTTTTACTCTTCGAAGACAGAAAATTTGCTGACATTGGTAATA
CAGTCAAATTGCAGTACTCTGCGGGTGTATACAGAATAGCAGAATGGGCAGACATTACGAATGCACACGG
TGTGGTGGGCCCAGGTATTGTTAGCGGTTTGAAGCAGGCGGCAGAAGAAGTAACAAAGGAACCTAGAGGC
CTTTTGATGTTAGCAGAATTGTCATGCAAGGGCTCCCTATCTACTGGAGAATATACTAAGGGTACTGTTG
ACATTGCGAAGAGCGACAAAGATTTTGTTATCGGCTTTATTGCTCAAAGAGACATGGGTGGAAGAGATGA
AGGTTACGATTGGTTGATTATGACACCCGGTGTGGGTTTAGATGACAAGGGAGACGCATTGGGTCAACAG
TATAGAACCGTGGATGATGTGGTCTCTACAGGATCTGACATTATTATTGTTGGAAGAGGACTATTTGCAA
AGGGAAGGGATGCTAAGGTAGAGGGTGAACGTTACAGAAAAGCAGGCTGGGAAGCATATTTGAGAAGATG
CGGCCAGCAAAACTAAAAAACTGTATTATAAGTAAATGCATGTATACTAAACTCACAAATTAGAGCTTCA
ATTTAATTATATCAGTTATTACCCTATGCGGTGTGAAATACCGCACAGATGCGTAAGGAGAAAATACCGC
ATCAGGAAATTGTAAGCGTTAATATTTTGTTAAAATTCGCGTTAAATTTTTGTTAAATCAGCTCATTTTT
TAACCAATAGGCCGAAATCGGCAAAATCCCTTATAAATCAAAAGAATAGACCGAGATAGGGT
[37 nt withheld, positions 4123-4159]
AAAGAACGTGGACTCCAACGTCAAAGG
[49 nt withheld, positions 4187-4235]
T
[91 nt withheld, positions 4237-4327]
G
[124 nt withheld, positions 4329-4452]
CCATTCGCCATTCAGGCTGCGCAACTGTTGGGAAGGGCGATCGGTGCGGGCCTCTTCGCTATTACGCCAG
CTGGCGAAAGGGGGATGTGCTGCAAGGCGATTAAGTTGGGTAACGCCAGGGTTTTCCCAGTCACGACGTT
GTAAAACGACGGCCAGTGAGCGCGCGTAATACGACTCACTATAGGGCGAATTGGGTACCGGCCGCAAATT
AAAGCCTTCGAGCGTCCCAAAACCTTCTCAAGCAAGGTTTTCAGTATAATGTTACATGCGTACACGCGTC
TGTACAGAAAAAAAAGAAAAATTTGAAATATAAATAACGTTCTTAATACTAACATAACTATAAAAAAATA
AATAGGGACCTAGACTTCAGGTTGTCTAACTCCTTCCTTTTCGGTTAGAGCGGATGTGGGGGGAGGGCGT
GAATGTAAGCGTGACATAACTAATTACATGACTCGAGGTCGACGGTATCGATAAGCTTGATATCGAATTC
CTGCAGCCCATCACCACTTTGTACAAGAAAGCTGGGTTTTAGGCTTCAGGTTCGTAGTCTTGATACCCTT
CCTCAGAAGGCATTTCATAAGCCTCATTGTCAGGATCCACAGGCATATCTTCCAGAATTCCTTCCTGTGG
GGCTCCTTCTTCATTCTTGCCCAACTGGTCCTTTTTGACAAAGCCAGTGGCTGCTGCAATGCTCCCTGCT
CCCTCCACTGTCTTCTGGGCTACTGCTGTCACACCCGTCACCACTGCTCCTCCAACATTTGTCACTTGCT
CTTTGGTCTTCTCAGCCACTGTTGTCACACCATGCACCACTCCCTCCTTGGTTTTGGAGCCTACATAGAG
AACACCCTCTTTTGTCTTTCCTGCTGCTTCTGCCACACCCTGTTTGGTTTTCTCAGCAGCAGCCACAACT
CCCTCCTTGGCCTTTGAAAGTCCTTTCATGAATACATCCATTTTGTAGCCTGCTTTTTTGTACAAACTTG
TGATGGGGGATCCACTAGTTCTAGAATCCGGGGTTTTTTCTCCTTGACGTTAAAGTATAGAGGTATATTA
ACAATTTTTTGTTGATACTTTTATTACATTTGAATAAGAAGTAATACAAACCGAAAATGTTGAAAGTATT
AGTTAAAGTGGTTATGCAGTTTTTGCATTTATATATCTGTTAATAGATCAAAAATCATCGCTTCGCTGAT
TAATTACCCCAGAAATAAGGCTAAAAAACTAATCGCATTATCATCCTATGGTTGTTAATTTGATTCGTTC
ATTTGAAGGTTTGTGGGGCCAGGTTACTGCCAATTTTTCCTCTTCATAACCATAAAAGCTAGTATTGTAG
AATCTTTATTGTTCGGAGCAGTGCGGCGCGAGGCACATCTGCGTTTCAGGAACGCGACCGGTGAAGACGA
GGACGCACGGAGGAGAGTCTTCCTTCGGAGGGCTGTCACCCGCTCGGCGGCTTCTAATCCGTACTAGAGC
TCCAGCTTTTGTTCCCTTTAGTGAGGGTTAATTGCGCGCTTGGCGTAATCATGGTCATAGCTGTTTCCTG
TGTGAAATTGTTATCCGCTCACAATTCCACACAACATACGAGCCGGAAGCATAAAGTGTAAAGCCTGGGG
TGCCTAATGAGTGAGCTAACTCACATTAATTGCGTTGCGCTCACTGCCCGCTTTCCAGTCGGGAAACCTG
TCGTGCCAGCTGCATTAATGAATCGGCCAACGCGCGGGGAGAGGCGGTTTGCGTATTGGGCGCTCTTCCG
CTTCCTCGCTC
Features (pLannotate 1.2.2; 24 found; start..end, strand, type, name):
      1..80      -  rep_origin     ori (fragment): high-copy-number ColE1/pMB1/pBR322/pUC origin of replication
    251..1111    -  CDS            AmpR: β-lactamase; bla; confers resistance to ampicillin, carbenicillin, and related antibiotics
   1112..1216    -  promoter       AmpR promoter: bla
   1243..2585    -  rep_origin     2μ ori: yeast 2μ plasmid origin of replication
   2653..2688    +  CDS            rop (fragment): Rop protein, which maintains plasmids at low copy number; rop
   2790..2839    +  misc_feature   bom (fragment): basis of mobility region from pBR322
   2847..3062    +  promoter       URA3 promoter: S. cerevisiae URA3
   3063..3866    +  CDS            URA3: orotidine-5'-phosphate decarboxylase, required for uracil biosynthesis; S. cerevisiae URA3; yeast auxotrophic marker, counterselectable with 5-fluoroorotic acid (5-FOA)
   3945..3996    +  misc_feature   bom (fragment): basis of mobility region from pBR322
   4024..4452    -  rep_origin     f1 ori (sequence partly withheld): f1 bacteriophage origin of replication; arrow indicates direction of (+) strand synthesis
   4456..4611    -  CDS            lacZα (fragment): LacZα fragment of β-galactosidase; lacZ fragment
   4619..4637    +  promoter       T7 promoter: promoter for bacteriophage T7 RNA polymerase
   4656..4903    -  terminator     CYC1 terminator: S. cerevisiae CYC1; transcription terminator for CYC1
   4904..4951    -  misc_feature   MCS (fragment): pBluescript multiple cloning site
   4955..4979    +  protein_bind   attB2: mutant version of attB; recombination site for the Gateway® BP reaction BP Clonase™
   4984..5403    -  CDS            SNCA: SYUA_HUMAN - Also known as NACP, PARK1. Experimental evidence at protein level: Swiss-Prot protein existence level 1. Neuronal protein that plays several roles in synaptic activity such as regulation of synaptic vesicle trafficking and subsequent neurotransmitter release. Participates as a monomer in synaptic vesicle exocytosis by enhancing vesicle priming, fusion and dilation of exocytotic fusion pores (PubMed:28288128, PubMed:30404828). Mechanistically, acts by increasing local Ca(2+) release from microdomains which is essential for the enhancement of ATP-induced exocytosis (PubMed:30404828)
   5409..5433    -  protein_bind   attB1: mutant version of attB; recombination site for the Gateway® BP reaction BP Clonase™
   5437..5457    -  misc_feature   MCS (fragment): pBluescript multiple cloning site
   5472..5913    -  promoter       GAL1 promoter: S. cerevisiae GAL1; inducible promoter, regulated by Gal4
   5937..5955    -  promoter       T3 promoter: promoter for bacteriophage T3 RNA polymerase
   6000..6016    -  protein_bind   lac operator: The lac repressor binds to the lac operator to inhibit transcription in E. coli. This inhibition can be relieved by adding lactose or isopropyl-β-D-thiogalactopyranoside (IPTG). lac repressor encoded by lacI
   6024..6054    -  promoter       lac promoter: promoter for the E. coli lac operon
   6069..6090    -  protein_bind   CAP binding site: CAP binding activates transcription in the presence of cAMP. E. coli catabolite activator protein
   6103..6195    -  CDS            lacI (fragment): lac repressor; lacI; The lac repressor binds to the lac operator to inhibit transcription in E. coli. This inhibition can be relieved by adding lactose or isopropyl-β-D-thiogalactopyranoside (IPTG).
