[The description below was written by a language model from this plasmid's Addgene catalogue record and pLannotate feature annotations shown in this document.]
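Description:
pAG426-GAL-Alpha-synuclein-A53T is a yeast expression plasmid for galactose-inducible production of human alpha-synuclein (SNCA) carrying the A53T substitution. It derives from the Gateway destination vector pAG426-GAL-ccdB, a yeast–E. coli shuttle backbone. In yeast it is maintained episomally at high copy through the 2μ origin and selected by uracil prototrophy via the URA3 marker with its native promoter, which can also be counterselected with 5-fluoroorotic acid. In bacteria it replicates from a high-copy ColE1/pUC-type origin (annotated only as a fragment, probably because the origin spans the start and end of the circular sequence record) and is selected with ampicillin through the β-lactamase gene. An f1 origin, T7 and T3 promoters, and remnants of the lac promoter/operator, lacZα and multiple cloning site reflect the pBluescript-like ancestry of the backbone and play no part in yeast expression.

The expression cassette lies on the reverse strand of the 6,213 nt sequence and reads GAL1 promoter, attB1, SNCA coding sequence, attB2, CYC1 terminator. The attB sites show that the insert replaced the ccdB selection cassette by Gateway recombination. No epitope tag or fluorescent fusion is annotated, so the protein appears to be expressed untagged. The GAL1 promoter is regulated by Gal4, giving strong transcription when cells are grown on galactose, which allows expression of the protein to be switched on conditionally. The record gives the purpose only as inducible expression of the A53T variant. The gene aliases (PARK1, PARK4) reflect its association with Parkinson's disease, and a construct of this kind is suited to studying the effects of the mutant protein in a yeast model.
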