Addgene plasmid #181722: pAG426-GAL-Alpha-synuclein-A53T
Purpose: Galactose inducible expression of Alpha-synuclein-A53T
Depositing lab: Alejandro Chavez. Depositing organization: Columbia University.
Backbone
  Vector backbone: pAG426-GAL-ccdb
  Vector type: Yeast Expression
Growth in bacteria
  Bacterial resistance: Ampicillin, 100 μg/mL
  Growth temperature: 30°C
  Growth strain: NEB Stable
  Copy number: High Copy
Gene/Insert
  Gene/Insert name: Alpha-synuclein
  Species: H. sapiens (human)
  Mutation: A53T
  Entrez Gene: SNCA (a.k.a. NACP, PARK1, PARK4, PD1)
  Cloning method: Gateway Cloning
Terms and licenses: Academic/Nonprofit Terms; Industry Terms: Not Available to Industry
How to cite: pAG426-GAL-Alpha-synuclein-A53T was a gift from Alejandro Chavez (Addgene plasmid # 181722 ; http://n2t.net/addgene:181722 ; RRID:Addgene_181722)
