>Addgene plasmid #181722 | pAG426-GAL-Alpha-synuclein-A53T | depositor partial sequence | sequence record 351427 | Insert Sequence
ATGGATGTATTCATGAAAGGACTTTCAAAGGCCAAGGAGGGAGTTGTGGCTGCTGCTGAGAAAACCAAAC
AGGGTGTGGCAGAAGCAGCAGGAAAGACAAAAGAGGGTGTTCTCTATGTAGGCTCCAAAACCAAGGAGGG
AGTGGTGCATGGTGTGACAACAGTGGCTGAGAAGACCAAAGAGCAAGTGACAAATGTTGGAGGAGCAGTG
GTGACGGGTGTGACAGCAGTAGCCCAGAAGACAGTGGAGGGAGCAGGGAGCATTGCAGCAGCCACTGGCT
TTGTCAAAAAGGACCAGTTGGGCAAGAATGAAGAAGGAGCCCCACAGGAAGGAATTCTGGAAGATATGCC
TGTGGATCCTGACAATGAGGCTTATGAAATGCCTTCTGAGGAAGGGTATCAAGACTACGAACCTGAAGCC
TAA
